>Addgene plasmid #131215 | pOVC1_X_AsPT1-LOV2-pep | depositor partial sequence | sequence record 251487 | pOVC1_X_AsPT1-LOV2-pep
ACCATGGCCACCGGTGAATTCTCAGGCTCTGGATCCCCCGGGTTGGCTGCTGCACTTGAACGTATTGAGA
AGAACTTTGTCATTACTGACCCAAGATTGCCAGATAATCCCATTATATTCGCGTCCGATAGTTTCTTGCA
GTTGACAGAATATAGCCGTGAAGAAATTTTGGGAAGAAACTGCAGGTTTCTACAAGGTCCTGAAACTGAT
CGCGCGACAGTGAGAAAAATTAGAGATGCCATAGATAACCAAACAGAGGTCACTGTTCAGCTGATTAATT
ATACAAAGAGTGGTAAAAAGTTCTGGAACCTCTTTCACTTGCAGCCTATGCGAGATCAGAAGGGAGATGT
CCAGTACTTTATTGGGGTTCAGTTGGATGGAACTGAGCATGTCCGAGATGCTGCCGAGAGAGAGGCAGTC
ATGCTGGCGAAGAAAACTGCAGAAGAGATTGATAAAGCGGTGGATACCTGGGTGCCCGGGTAA
