[The description below was written by a language model from this plasmid's Addgene catalogue record.]
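Description:
pOVC1_X_AsPT1-LOV2-pep is a mammalian expression plasmid built on the pcDNA3.1(-) backbone. It is propagated in E. coli as a high-copy plasmid under ampicillin selection, and it carries a neomycin resistance marker so that transfected mammalian cells can be selected with G418. No feature table accompanies the record, so other backbone elements such as the origins of replication and polyadenylation signals are not individually documented here.

The payload is a 483 bp insert, AsPT1-LOV2-pep, derived from Avena sativa and expressed from the CMV promoter, a strong constitutive promoter in most mammalian cell lines. The name points to the LOV2 (light-oxygen-voltage) domain of oat phototropin 1, a flavin-binding blue-light photosensor, joined to a peptide ("pep"). In LOV2-based tools of this kind, a peptide attached to the domain is typically concealed in the dark and exposed on illumination, but the record does not state the identity of the peptide or its binding partner. The insert is flanked by XmaI sites, both retained after cloning. According to the stated purpose, the light-sensing module is preceded by restriction sites; the "X" in the name appears to mark that upstream position, where a protein of interest could be inserted to create a fusion placed N-terminal to the LOV2-pep module.

The plasmid belongs to a vector library designed for the rapid generation of modular, light-controlled protein-protein interactions. It is best understood as a cloning-ready optogenetic building block for mammalian cells rather than a finished effector.
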