Addgene plasmid #131215: pOVC1_X_AsPT1-LOV2-pep
Purpose: Expresses AsPT1-LOV2-pep (Avena sativa) preceded by restriction sites
Depositing lab: Harald Janovjak. Depositing organization: Monash University. Publication: Engineering Strategy and Vector Library for the Rapid Generation of Modular Light-Controlled Protein-Protein Interactions. Tichy AM, Gerrard EJ, Legrand JMD, Hobbs RM, Janovjak H. J Mol Biol. 2019 May 29. pii: S0022-2836(19)30317-1. doi: 10.1016/j.jmb.2019.05.033. PubMed 31150735.
Backbone
  Vector backbone: pcDNA3.1-
  Backbone manufacturer: Invitrogen
  Backbone size w/o insert (bp): 5318
  Vector type: Mammalian Expression
  Selectable markers: Neomycin (select with G418)
Growth in bacteria
  Bacterial resistance: Ampicillin, 100 μg/mL
  Growth temperature: 37°C
  Growth strain: DH5alpha
  Copy number: High Copy
Gene/Insert
  Gene/Insert name: AsPT1-LOV2-pep
  Species: A. sativa
  Insert size (bp): 483
  Promoter: CMV
  Cloning method: Restriction Enzyme; 5′ cloning site XmaI (not destroyed); 3′ cloning site XmaI (not destroyed)
  Sequencing primers: 5′ CMV_F (CGCAAATGGGCGGTAGGCGTG); 3′ pcDNA_R (CAACAGATGGCTGGCAAC)
Terms and licenses: Academic/Nonprofit Terms; Industry Terms: Not Available to Industry
How to cite: pOVC1_X_AsPT1-LOV2-pep was a gift from Harald Janovjak (Addgene plasmid # 131215 ; http://n2t.net/addgene:131215 ; RRID:Addgene_131215)
