LOCUS       Exported 5805 bp ds-DNA circular SYN 13-MAY-2021
DEFINITION  Expresses AsPT1-LOV2-pep (Avena sativa) preceded by restriction
            sites.
ACCESSION   .
VERSION     .
KEYWORDS    pOVC1_X_AsPT1-LOV2-pep
SOURCE      synthetic DNA construct
  ORGANISM  synthetic DNA construct
REFERENCE   1 (bases 1 to 5805)
  AUTHORS   Tichy AM, Gerrard EJ, Legrand JMD, Hobbs RM, Janovjak H
  TITLE     Engineering Strategy and Vector Library for the Rapid Generation of
            Modular Light-Controlled Protein-Protein Interactions.
  JOURNAL   J Mol Biol. 2019 May 29. pii: S0022-2836(19)30317-1. doi:
            10.1016/j.jmb.2019.05.033.
  PUBMED    31150735
REFERENCE   2 (bases 1 to 5805)
  AUTHORS   .
  TITLE     Direct Submission
  JOURNAL   Exported May 13, 2021 from SnapGene Server 1.1.58
            http://www.snapgene.com
FEATURES             Location/Qualifiers
     source          1..5805
                     /organism="synthetic DNA construct"
                     /mol_type="other DNA"
     enhancer        106..485
                     /label=CMV enhancer
                     /note="human cytomegalovirus immediate early enhancer"
     promoter        486..689
                     /label=CMV promoter
                     /note="human cytomegalovirus (CMV) immediate early
                     promoter"
     primer_bind     640..660
                     /label=CMV-F
                     /note="Human CMV immediate early promoter, forward primer"
     primer_bind     734..753
                     /label=T7
                     /note="T7 promoter, forward primer"
     promoter        734..752
                     /label=T7 promoter
                     /note="promoter for bacteriophage T7 RNA polymerase"
     primer_bind     complement(1267..1284)
                     /label=BGH-rev
                     /note="Bovine growth hormone terminator, reverse primer.
                     Also called BGH reverse"
     polyA_signal    1273..1497
                     /label=bGH poly(A) signal
                     /note="bovine growth hormone polyadenylation signal"
     rep_origin      1543..1971
                     /direction=RIGHT
                     /label=f1 ori
                     /note="f1 bacteriophage origin of replication; arrow
                     indicates direction of (+) strand synthesis"
     primer_bind     complement(1630..1649)
                     /label=F1ori-R
                     /note="F1 origin, reverse primer"
     primer_bind     1840..1861
                     /label=F1ori-F
                     /note="F1 origin, forward primer"
     primer_bind     complement(1980..2000)
                     /label=pBABE 3'
                     /note="SV40 enhancer, reverse primer for pBABE vectors"
     promoter        1985..2314
                     /label=SV40 promoter
                     /note="SV40 enhancer and early promoter"
     rep_origin      2165..2300
                     /label=SV40 ori
                     /note="SV40 origin of replication"
     primer_bind     2227..2246
                     /label=SV40pro-F
                     /note="SV40 promoter/origin, forward primer"
     CDS             2381..3175
                     /codon_start=1
                     /gene="aph(3')-II (or nptII)"
                     /product="aminoglycoside phosphotransferase from Tn5"
                     /label=NeoR/KanR
                     /note="confers resistance to neomycin, kanamycin, and G418
                     (Geneticin(R))"
                     /translation="MIEQDGLHAGSPAAWVERLFGYDWAQQTIGCSDAAVFRLSAQGRP
                     VLFVKTDLSGALNELQDEAARLSWLATTGVPCAAVLDVVTEAGRDWLLLGEVPGQDLLS
                     SHLAPAEKVSIMADAMRRLHTLDPATCPFDHQAKHRIERARTRMEAGLVDQDDLDEEHQ
                     GLAPAELFARLKARMPDGEDLVVTHGDACLPNIMVENGRFSGFIDCGRLGVADRYQDIA
                     LATRDIAEELGGEWADRFLVLYGIAAPDSQRIAFYRLLDEFF"
     primer_bind     complement(2435..2454)
                     /label=Neo-R
                     /note="Neomycin resistance gene, reverse primer"
     primer_bind     3045..3064
                     /label=Neo-F
                     /note="Neomycin resistance gene, forward primer"
     polyA_signal    3349..3470
                     /label=SV40 poly(A) signal
                     /note="SV40 polyadenylation signal"
     primer_bind     complement(3386..3405)
                     /label=SV40pA-R
                     /note="SV40 polyA, reverse primer"
     primer_bind     3440..3459
                     /label=EBV-rev
                     /note="SV40 polyA terminator, reverse primer"
     primer_bind     complement(3519..3535)
                     /label=M13 rev
                     /note="common sequencing primer, one of multiple similar
                     variants"
     primer_bind     complement(3519..3535)
                     /label=M13 Reverse
                     /note="In lacZ gene. Also called M13-rev"
     primer_bind     complement(3532..3554)
                     /label=M13/pUC Reverse
                     /note="In lacZ gene"
     protein_bind    3543..3559
                     /label=lac operator
                     /bound_moiety="lac repressor encoded by lacI"
                     /note="The lac repressor binds to the lac operator to
                     inhibit transcription in E. coli. This inhibition can be
                     relieved by adding lactose or
                     isopropyl-beta-D-thiogalactopyranoside (IPTG)."
     promoter        complement(3567..3597)
                     /label=lac promoter
                     /note="promoter for the E. coli lac operon"
     protein_bind    3612..3633
                     /label=CAP binding site
                     /bound_moiety="E. coli catabolite activator protein"
                     /note="CAP binding activates transcription in the presence
                     of cAMP."
     primer_bind     complement(3750..3767)
                     /label=L4440
                     /note="L4440 vector, forward primer"
     rep_origin      complement(3921..4509)
                     /direction=LEFT
                     /label=ori
                     /note="high-copy-number ColE1/pMB1/pBR322/pUC origin of
                     replication"
     primer_bind     complement(4001..4020)
                     /label=pBR322ori-F
                     /note="pBR322 origin, forward primer"
     CDS             complement(4680..5540)
                     /codon_start=1
                     /gene="bla"
                     /product="beta-lactamase"
                     /label=AmpR
                     /note="confers resistance to ampicillin, carbenicillin, and
                     related antibiotics"
                     /translation="MSIQHFRVALIPFFAAFCLPVFAHPETLVKVKDAEDQLGARVGYI
                     ELDLNSGKILESFRPEERFPMMSTFKVLLCGAVLSRIDAGQEQLGRRIHYSQNDLVEYS
                     PVTEKHLTDGMTVRELCSAAITMSDNTAANLLLTTIGGPKELTAFLHNMGDHVTRLDRW
                     EPELNEAIPNDERDTTMPVAMATTLRKLLTGELLTLASRQQLIDWMEADKVAGPLLRSA
                     LPAGWFIADKSGAGERGSRGIIAALGPDGKPSRIVVIYTTGSQATMDERNRQIAEIGAS
                     LIKHW"
     primer_bind     5303..5322
                     /label=Amp-R
                     /note="Ampicillin resistance gene, reverse primer"
     promoter        complement(5541..5645)
                     /gene="bla"
                     /label=AmpR promoter
     primer_bind     complement(5720..5739)
                     /label=pRS-marker
                     /note="pRS vectors, use to sequence yeast selectable
                     marker"
ORIGIN
        1 tttaagctac aacaaggcaa ggcttgaccg acaattgcat gaagaatctg cttagggtta
       61 ggcgttttgc gctgcttcgc gatgtacggg ccagatatac gcgttgacat tgattattga
      121 ctagttatta atagtaatca attacggggt cattagttca tagcccatat atggagttcc
      181 gcgttacata acttacggta aatggcccgc ctggctgacc gcccaacgac ccccgcccat
      241 tgacgtcaat aatgacgtat gttcccatag taacgccaat agggactttc cattgacgtc
      301 aatgggtgga gtatttacgg taaactgccc acttggcagt acatcaagtg tatcatatgc
      361 caagtacgcc ccctattgac gtcaatgacg gtaaatggcc cgcctggcat tatgcccagt
      421 acatgacctt atgggacttt cctacttggc agtacatcta cgtattagtc atcgctatta
      481 ccatggtgat gcggttttgg cagtacatca atgggcgtgg atagcggttt gactcacggg
      541 gatttccaag tctccacccc attgacgtca atgggagttt gttttggcac caaaatcaac
      601 gggactttcc aaaatgtcgt aacaactccg ccccattgac gcaaatgggc ggtaggcgtg
      661 tacggtggga ggtctatata agcagagctc tctggctaac tagagaaccc actgcttact
      721 ggcttatcga aattaatacg actcactata gggagaccca agctgaccat ggccaccggt
      781 gaattctcag gctctggatc ccccgggttg gctgctgcac ttgaacgtat tgagaagaac
      841 tttgtcatta ctgacccaag attgccagat aatcccatta tattcgcgtc cgatagtttc
      901 ttgcagttga cagaatatag ccgtgaagaa attttgggaa gaaactgcag gtttctacaa
      961 ggtcctgaaa ctgatcgcgc gacagtgaga aaaattagag atgccataga taaccaaaca
     1021 gaggtcactg ttcagctgat taattataca aagagtggta aaaagttctg gaacctcttt
     1081 cacttgcagc ctatgcgaga tcagaaggga gatgtccagt actttattgg ggttcagttg
     1141 gatggaactg agcatgtccg agatgctgcc gagagagagg cagtcatgct ggcgaagaaa
     1201 actgcagaag agattgataa agcggtggat acctgggtgc ccgggtaagt ttaaaccgct
     1261 gatcagcctc gactgtgcct tctagttgcc agccatctgt tgtttgcccc tcccccgtgc
     1321 cttccttgac cctggaaggt gccactccca ctgtcctttc ctaataaaat gaggaaattg
     1381 catcgcattg tctgagtagg tgtcattcta ttctgggggg tggggtgggg caggacagca
     1441 agggggagga ttgggaagac aatagcaggc atgctgggga tgcggtgggc tctatggctt
     1501 ctgaggcgga aagaaccagc tggggctcta gggggtatcc ccnnnnnnnn nnnnnnnnnn
     1561 nnnnnnnnnn nnnnnnnnnn nnnnnnnnnn nnnnnnnnnn nnnnnnnnnn nnnnnnnnnn
     1621 nnnnnnnnnn nnnnnnnnnn nnnnnnnnnn nnnnnnnnnn nnnnnncnnn nnnnnnnnnn
     1681 nnnnnnnnnn nnnnnnnnnn nnnnnnnnnn nnnnnnnnnn nnnnnnnnnn nnnnnnnnnn
     1741 nnnnnnnnnn nnnnnnnnan nnnnnnnnnn nnnnnnnnnn nnnnnnnnnn nnnnnnnnnn
     1801 nnnnnnnncc tttgacgttg gagtccacgt tctttaatag tggactcttg ttccaaactg
     1861 gaacaacact caaccctatc tcggtctatt cttttgattt ataagggatt ttgccgattt
     1921 cggcctattg gttaaaaaat gagctgattt aacaaaaatt taacgcgaat taattctgtg
     1981 gaatgtgtgt cagttagggt gtggaaagtc cccaggctcc ccagcaggca gaagtatgca
     2041 aagcatgcat ctcaattagt cagcaaccag gtgtggaaag tccccaggct ccccagcagg
     2101 cagaagtatg caaagcatgc atctcaatta gtcagcaacc atagtcccgc ccctaactcc
     2161 gcccatcccg cccctaactc cgcccagttc cgcccattct ccgccccatg gctgactaat
     2221 tttttttatt tatgcagagg ccgaggccgc ctctgcctct gagctattcc agaagtagtg
     2281 aggaggcttt tttggaggcc taggcttttg caaaaagctc tcgggagctt gtatatccat
     2341 tttcggatct gatcaagaga caggatgagg atcgtttcgc atgattgaac aagatggatt
     2401 gcacgcaggt tctccggccg cttgggtgga gaggctattc ggctatgact gggcacaaca
     2461 gacaatcggc tgctctgatg ccgccgtgtt ccggctgtca gcgcaggggc gcccggttct
     2521 ttttgtcaag accgacctgt ccggtgccct gaatgaactg caggacgagg cagcgcggct
     2581 atcgtggctg gccacgacgg gcgttccttg cgcagctgtg ctcgacgttg tcactgaagc
     2641 gggaagggac tggctgctat tgggcgaagt gccggggcag gatctcctgt catctcacct
     2701 tgctcctgcc gagaaagtat ccatcatggc tgatgcaatg cggcggctgc atacgcttga
     2761 tccggctacc tgcccattcg accaccaagc gaaacatcgc atcgagcgag cacgtactcg
     2821 gatggaagcc ggtcttgtcg atcaggatga tctggacgaa gagcatcagg ggctcgcgcc
     2881 agccgaactg ttcgccaggc tcaaggcgcg catgcccgac ggcgaggatc tcgtcgtgac
     2941 ccatggcgat gcctgcttgc cgaatatcat ggtggaaaat ggccgctttt ctggattcat
     3001 cgactgtggc cggctgggtg tggcggaccg ctatcaggac atagcgttgg ctacccgtga
     3061 tattgctgaa gagcttggcg gcgaatgggc tgaccgcttc ctcgtgcttt acggtatcgc
     3121 cgctcccgat tcgcagcgca tcgccttcta tcgccttctt gacgagttct tctgagcggg
     3181 actctggggt tcgaaatgac cgaccaagcg acgcccaacc tgccatcacg agatttcgat
     3241 tccaccgccg ccttctatga aaggttgggc ttcggaatcg ttttccggga cgccggctgg
     3301 atgatcctcc agcgcgggga tctcatgctg gagttcttcg cccaccccaa cttgtttatt
     3361 gcagcttata atggttacaa ataaagcaat agcatcacaa atttcacaaa taaagcattt
     3421 ttttcactgc attctagttg tggtttgtcc aaactcatca atgtatctta tcatgtctgt
     3481 ataccgtcga cctctagcta gagcttggcg taatcatggt catagctgtt tcctgtgtga
     3541 aattgttatc cgctcacaat tccacacaac atacgagccg gaagcataaa gtgtaaagcc
     3601 tggggtgcct aatgagtgag ctaactcaca ttaattgcgt tgcgctcact gcccgctttc
     3661 cagtcgggaa acctgtcgtg ccagctgcat taatgaatcg gccaacgcgc ggggagaggc
     3721 ggtttgcgta ttgggcgctc ttccgcttcc tcgctcactg actcgctgcg ctcggtcgtt
     3781 cggctgcggc gagcggtatc agctcactca aaggcggtaa tacggttatc cacagaatca
     3841 ggggataacg caggaaagaa catgtgagca aaaggccagc aaaaggccag gaaccgtaaa
     3901 aaggccgcgt tgctggcgtt tttccatagg ctccgccccc ctgacgagca tcacaaaaat
     3961 cgacgctcaa gtcagaggtg gcgaaacccg acaggactat aaagatacca ggcgtttccc
     4021 cctggaagct ccctcgtgcg ctctcctgtt ccgaccctgc cgcttaccgg atacctgtcc
     4081 gcctttctcc cttcgggaag cgtggcgctt tctcatagct cacgctgtag gtatctcagt
     4141 tcggtgtagg tcgttcgctc caagctgggc tgtgtgcacg aaccccccgt tcagcccgac
     4201 cgctgcgcct tatccggtaa ctatcgtctt gagtccaacc cggtaagaca cgacttatcg
     4261 ccactggcag cagccactgg taacaggatt agcagagcga ggtatgtagg cggtgctaca
     4321 gagttcttga agtggtggcc taactacggc tacactagaa gaacagtatt tggtatctgc
     4381 gctctgctga agccagttac cttcggaaaa agagttggta gctcttgatc cggcaaacaa
     4441 accaccgctg gtagcggtgg tttttttgtt tgcaagcagc agattacgcg cagaaaaaaa
     4501 ggatctcaag aagatccttt gatcttttct acggggtctg acgctcagtg gaacgaaaac
     4561 tcacgttaag ggattttggt catgagatta tcaaaaagga tcttcaccta gatcctttta
     4621 aattaaaaat gaagttttaa atcaatctaa agtatatatg agtaaacttg gtctgacagt
     4681 taccaatgct taatcagtga ggcacctatc tcagcgatct gtctatttcg ttcatccata
     4741 gttgcctgac tccccgtcgt gtagataact acgatacggg agggcttacc atctggcccc
     4801 agtgctgcaa tgataccgcg agacccacgc tcaccggctc cagatttatc agcaataaac
     4861 cagccagccg gaagggccga gcgcagaagt ggtcctgcaa ctttatccgc ctccatccag
     4921 tctattaatt gttgccggga agctagagta agtagttcgc cagttaatag tttgcgcaac
     4981 gttgttgcca ttgctacagg catcgtggtg tcacgctcgt cgtttggtat ggcttcattc
     5041 agctccggtt cccaacgatc aaggcgagtt acatgatccc ccatgttgtg caaaaaagcg
     5101 gttagctcct tcggtcctcc gatcgttgtc agaagtaagt tggccgcagt gttatcactc
     5161 atggttatgg cagcactgca taattctctt actgtcatgc catccgtaag atgcttttct
     5221 gtgactggtg agtactcaac caagtcattc tgagaatagt gtatgcggcg accgagttgc
     5281 tcttgcccgg cgtcaatacg ggataatacc gcgccacata gcagaacttt aaaagtgctc
     5341 atcattggaa aacgttcttc ggggcgaaaa ctctcaagga tcttaccgct gttgagatcc
     5401 agttcgatgt aacccactcg tgcacccaac tgatcttcag catcttttac tttcaccagc
     5461 gtttctgggt gagcaaaaac aggaaggcaa aatgccgcaa aaaagggaat aagggcgaca
     5521 cggaaatgtt gaatactcat actcttcctt tttcaatatt attgaagcat ttatcagggt
     5581 tattgtctca tgagcggata catatttgaa tgtatttaga aaaataaaca aataggggtt
     5641 ccgcgcacat ttccccgaaa agtgccacct gacgtcgacg gatcgggaga tctcccgatc
     5701 ccctatggtg cactctcagt acaatctgct ctgatgccgc atagttaagc cagtatctgc
     5761 tccctgcttg tgtgttggag gtcgctgagt agtgcgcgag caaaa
//
